Addgene plasmid #16899: ZP43 Wnt8 3' orf1
Depositing lab: Randall Moon. Depositing organization: University of Washington. Publication: Zebrafish wnt8 encodes two wnt8 proteins on a bicistronic transcript and is required for mesoderm and neurectoderm patterning. Lekven AC, Thorpe CJ, Waxman JS, Moon RT. Dev Cell. 2001 Jul;1(1):103-14. doi: 10.1016/s1534-5807(01)00007-7. PubMed 11703928.
Backbone
  Vector backbone: pGEM-T easy
  Backbone manufacturer: Promega
  Backbone size w/o insert (bp): 3000
  Vector type: Bacterial Expression
Growth in bacteria
  Bacterial resistance: Ampicillin, 100 μg/mL
  Growth temperature: 37°C
  Growth strain: DH5alpha
  Copy number: High Copy
Gene/Insert
  Gene/Insert name: wnt8 3' orf1 (alt name: wnt8)
  Species: D. rerio (zebrafish)
  Insert size (bp): 530
  Entrez Gene: wnt8a (a.k.a. wnt-8, wnt8, wnt8.1, wu:fa20e02, wu:fe05d07)
  Cloning method: Restriction Enzyme
  Sequencing primers: 5′ T7; 3′ SP6
Terms and licenses: Academic/Nonprofit Terms; Industry Terms: Not Available to Industry
Depositor comments: 530 bp PCR product ligated into vector pGEMTeasy. Purpose of clone is to provide an in situ probe specific for the first open reading frame of the bicistronic wnt8 RNA. To make antisense probe: cut with Sph1, transcribe with SP6. Citation: A. Lekven et al., 2001, Developmental Cell.
How to cite: ZP43 Wnt8 3' orf1 was a gift from Randall Moon (Addgene plasmid # 16899 ; http://n2t.net/addgene:16899 ; RRID:Addgene_16899)
