[The description below was written by a language model from this plasmid's Addgene catalogue record.]
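Description:
ZP43 Wnt8 3' orf1 is a small cloning and in vitro transcription plasmid built on the pGEM-T Easy backbone, a roughly 3 kb high-copy bacterial vector designed for direct ligation of PCR products. It is propagated in standard E. coli cloning strains under ampicillin selection. Although the catalogue classifies it as a bacterial expression vector, the record gives no indication that it is meant to produce protein. Its function is to serve as a template for riboprobe synthesis, using the opposing T7 and SP6 phage RNA polymerase promoters that flank the pGEM-T Easy cloning site and also serve as the sequencing primer sites listed in the record.

The insert is a 530 bp PCR product from zebrafish (Danio rerio) wnt8, now annotated as wnt8a, corresponding to the 3' portion of the first open reading frame. The zebrafish wnt8 locus yields a bicistronic transcript encoding two Wnt8 proteins, and this fragment was chosen to provide an in situ hybridization probe specific for the first of those reading frames, so that its expression can be followed separately from the second. According to the depositor's notes, the antisense probe is made by linearizing the plasmid with SphI and transcribing from the SP6 promoter, which means the insert's sense strand runs in the T7 direction. The clone was made for work on the role of wnt8 in mesoderm and neurectoderm patterning in the zebrafish embryo. No feature table accompanies the record, so the exact insert boundaries and junctions are not stated.
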