>Addgene plasmid #16899 | ZP43 Wnt8 3' orf1 | addgene partial sequence | sequence record 22966 | T7 5'-TAATACGACTCACTATAGGG-3'
GGCGGCCGCGGGAATTCGATTGTCTGGAAGCTGTAGTATTCAGACATGCTGGATGCAGCTTGCTGATTTC
AGAGATATCGGCTCCTACCTAAAAATCAAGCATGATCAAGCACGGAAGTTGGAGATGGATAAAATTCGGA
TGAGGGCAGGCAATAGCGCGGACAACCGTGGCGCAATAGCGGACACGTTCAGCGCAGTTGCGCGCACAGA
ACTCATTTTTATGGAAGATTCACCTGATTACTGCGTGAAAAACCTCAGCATGGGACTACATGGAACTGAA
GGCAGGGAATGTCTACAAAGCGGGAAGAATCTTTCTCAATGGGAGAGAAGAAGCTGCAGGCGGCTATGCC
ACGAATGTGGCCTGAAAGTAGAAGAGAGGAGGATTGAGACAGTGAGCAGCTGTAACTGTAAATTTCACTG
GTGCTGCACAGTCAAATGCGAAACATGCACTCAAACCGTTACCAGGTATTTTTGCGCAAAAAGGCACAGA
AATCGCCGGCCGCACAACCATTCACGCAAAAGACAACACACGCGTCGTGGATGAAGTAATCCTAATCACT
AGTGAATTCGCGGCCGCCTGCAGGTCGACCATATGGGAGAGCTCCCAACGCGTTGGATGCATAGCTTGAG
TATTCTATAGTGTCACCTAAATAGCTTGGCGTAATCATGGTCATAGCTGTTTCCTGTGTGAAATTGTTAT
CCGCTCACAATTCCACACAACATA
